Addgene plasmid #168882: pEntry_SARS-CoV-2-ORF7a
Purpose: Gateway-compatible Entry vector
Depositing lab: Pascal Falter-Braun. Depositing organization: Helmholtz Munich. Publication: A resource of human coronavirus protein-coding sequences in a flexible, multipurpose Gateway Entry clone collection. Weller B, Lin CW, Pogoutse O, Sauer M, Marin-de la Rosa N, Strobel A, Young V, Knapp JJ, Rayhan A, Falter C, Kim DK, Roth FP, Falter-Braun P. G3 (Bethesda). 2023 Jul 5;13(7):jkad105. doi: 10.1093/g3journal/jkad105. PubMed 37267226.
Backbone
  Vector backbone: pENTR223.1*SfiI
  Backbone size w/o insert (bp): 2800
  Vector type: Gateway-compatible Entry vector
Growth in bacteria
  Bacterial resistance: Spectinomycin, 50 μg/mL
  Growth temperature: 37°C
  Growth strain: DH5alpha
  Copy number: High Copy
Gene/Insert
  Gene/Insert name: SARS-CoV-2-ORF7a (alt name: ORF7a)
  Species: Other
  Insert size (bp): 366
  Entrez Gene: ORF7a (a.k.a. GU280_gp07)
  Cloning method: Restriction Enzyme; 5′ cloning site SfiI (unknown if destroyed); 3′ cloning site SfiI (unknown if destroyed)
  Sequencing primers: 5′ M13 uni (-21); 3′ M13 rev (-29)
Resource information
  A portion of this plasmid was derived from a plasmid made by: Synthesized by Twist Bioscience
Terms and licenses: Academic/Nonprofit Terms; Industry Terms: Not Available to Industry
Depositor comments: 5'-linker: SfiI-BamHI-ATG-BamHI (GGCCGTCAaggccaggatccatgggatcc), 3'-linker: PacI-TAA-AsiSI-SfiI (cttaatTAAgacgcgatcgcggcctcatGGGCC).
How to cite: pEntry_SARS-CoV-2-ORF7a was a gift from Pascal Falter-Braun (Addgene plasmid # 168882 ; http://n2t.net/addgene:168882 ; RRID:Addgene_168882)
