[The description below was written by a language model from this plasmid's Addgene catalogue record and pLannotate feature annotations shown in this document.]
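Description:
pEntry_SARS-CoV-2-ORF7a is a Gateway-compatible Entry clone built on the pENTR223.1 backbone (SfiI-adapted version) that carries the coding sequence of the SARS-CoV-2 accessory protein ORF7a. It is a small plasmid of about 3.2 kb, maintained in E. coli at high copy through a ColE1/pUC-type origin of replication and selected with spectinomycin via the aadA (SmR) aminoglycoside adenylyltransferase gene. The annotated Pc integron promoter fragment and short gentamicin-resistance fragment lying just upstream of SmR appear to be remnants of the resistance cassette's origin. The small lacI and lacZα fragments likewise look like backbone remnants rather than functional elements.

The 366 bp insert was produced by gene synthesis and cloned between SfiI sites, placing it between attL1 and attL2. These sites allow an LR Clonase reaction to transfer the ORF in a defined orientation into any attR-containing Destination vector. According to the depositor, the 5′ linker supplies an ATG flanked by BamHI sites, and the 3′ linker supplies a TAA stop codon between PacI and AsiSI sites, an arrangement that suggests the start and stop codons can be manipulated by restriction digestion. rrnB T1 and T2 terminators sit upstream of attL1, where they insulate the insert from read-through transcription. A T7 promoter lies beyond attL2, facing back toward the insert. The Entry clone has no annotated promoter positioned to express ORF7a, so expression depends on the Destination vector chosen.

The plasmid belongs to a collection of human coronavirus protein-coding sequences. It serves as a flexible source for shuttling ORF7a, described in the annotation as an antagonist of host tetherin (BST2), into expression or interaction-assay vectors.
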