Features (pLannotate 1.2.2; 12 found; start..end, strand, type, name):
    717..809     +  CDS            lacI (fragment): lac repressor; lacI; The lac repressor binds to the lac operator to inhibit transcription in E. coli. This inhibition can be relieved by adding lactose or isopropyl-β-D-thiogalactopyranoside (IPTG).
    864..891     -  terminator     rrnB T2 terminator: transcription terminator T2 from the E. coli rrnB gene
   1023..1066    +  terminator     rrnB T1 terminator: Escherichia coli rrnB; transcription terminator T1 from the E. coli rrnB gene
   1113..1149    -  CDS            lacZα (fragment): LacZα fragment of β-galactosidase; lacZ fragment
   1165..1261    +  protein_bind   attL1: mutant version of attL; recombination site for the Gateway® LR reaction LR Clonase™
   1294..1653    +  CDS            NS7A_SARS2: Experimental evidence at protein level: Swiss-Prot protein existence level 1. Plays a role as antagonist of host tetherin (BST2), disrupting its antiviral effect. Acts by binding to BST2 thereby interfering with its glycosylation. May suppress small interfering RNA (siRNA). May bind to host ITGAL, thereby playing a role in attachment or modulation of leukocytes. From Severe acute respiratory syndrome coronavirus 2 (2019-nCoV) (SARS-CoV-2).
   1685..1783    -  protein_bind   attL2: mutant version of attL; recombination site for the Gateway® LR reaction LR Clonase™
   1801..1819    -  promoter       T7 promoter: promoter for bacteriophage T7 RNA polymerase
   2009..2032    +  promoter       Pc promoter (fragment): intI1 (promoter lies within the coding sequence); class 1 integron promoter
   2208..2264    +  CDS            GmR (fragment): gentamycin acetyltransferase; aacC1; confers resistance to gentamycin
   2271..3062    +  CDS            SmR: aminoglycoside adenylyltransferase (Murphy, 1985); aadA; confers resistance to spectinomycin and streptomycin
   3155..534     +  rep_origin     ori (across the origin): high-copy-number ColE1/pMB1/pBR322/pUC origin of replication
>Addgene plasmid #168882 | pEntry_SARS-CoV-2-ORF7a | depositor full sequence | sequence record 327327 | Full Sequence
CTACCAGCGGTGGTTTGTTTGCCGGATCAAGAGCTACCAACTCTTTTTCCGAAGGTAACTGGCTTCAGCA
GAGCGCAGATACCAAATACTGTCCTTCTAGTGTAGCCGTAGTTAGGCCACCACTTCAAGAACTCTGTAGC
ACCGCCTACATACCTCGCTCTGCTAATCCTGTTACCAGTGGCTGCTGCCAGTGGCGATAAGTCGTGTCTT
ACCGGGTTGGACTCAAGACGATAGTTACCGGATAAGGCGCAGCGGTCGGGCTGAACGGGGGGTTCGTGCA
CACAGCCCAGCTTGGAGCGAACGACCTACACCGAACTGAGATACCTACAGCGTGAGCATTGAGAAAGCGC
CACGCTTCCCGAAGGGAGAAAGGCGGACAGGTATCCGGTAAGCGGCAGGGTCGGAACAGGAGAGCGCACG
AGGGAGCTTCCAGGGGGAAACGCCTGGTATCTTTATAGTCCTGTCGGGTTTCGCCACCTCTGACTTGAGC
GTCGATTTTTGTGATGCTCGTCAGGGGGGCGGAGCCTATGGAAAAACGCCAGCAACGCGGCCTTTTTACG
GTTCCTGGCCTTTTGCTGGCCTTTTGCTCACATGTTCTTTCCTGCGTTATCCCCTGATTCTGTGGATAAC
CGTATTACCGCCTTTGAGTGAGCTGATACCGCTCGCCGCAGCCGAACGACCGAGCGCAGCGAGTCAGTGA
GCGAGGAAGCGGAAGAGCGCCCAATACGCAAACCGCCTCTCCCCGCGCGTTGGCCGATTCATTAATGCAG
CTGGCACGACAGGTTTCCCGACTGGAAAGCGGGCAGTGAGCGCAACGCAATTAATACGCGTACCGCTAGC
CAGGAAGAGTTTGTAGAAACGCAAAAAGGCCATCCGTCAGGATGGCCTTCTGCTTAGTTTGATGCCTGGC
AGTTTATGGCGGGCGTCCTGCCCGCCACCCTCCGGGCCGTTGCTTCACAACGTTCAAATCCGCTCCCGGC
GGATTTGTCCTACTCAGGAGAGCGTTCACCGACAAACAACAGATAAAACGAAAGGCCCAGTCTTCCGACT
GAGCCTTTCGTTTTATTTGATGCCTGGCAGTTCCCTACTCTCGCGTTAACGCTAGCATGGATGTTTTCCC
AGTCACGACGTTGTAAAACGACGGCCAGTCTTAAGCTCGGGCCCCAAATAATGATTTTATTTTGACTGAT
AGTGACCTGTTCGTTGCAACAAATTGATGAGCAATGCTTTTTTATAATGCCAACTTTGTACAAAAAAGCA
GAAGGGCCGTCAAGGCCAGGATCCATGGGATCCAAAATTATTCTTTTCTTGGCACTGATAACACTCGCTA
CTTGTGAGCTTTATCACTACCAAGAGTGTGTTAGAGGTACAACAGTACTTTTAAAAGAACCTTGCTCTTC
TGGAACATACGAGGGCAATTCACCATTTCATCCTCTAGCTGATAACAAATTTGCACTGACTTGCTTTAGC
ACTCAATTTGCTTTTGCTTGTCCTGACGGCGTAAAACACGTCTATCAGTTACGTGCCAGATCAGTTTCAC
CTAAACTGTTCATCAGACAAGAGGAAGTTCAAGAACTTTACTCTCCAATTTTTCTTATTGTTGCGGCAAT
AGTGTTTATAACACTTTGCTTCACACTCAAAAGAAAGACAGAACTTAATTAAGACGCGATCGCGGCCTCA
TGGGCCCAGCTTTCTTGTACAAAGTTGGCATTATAAAAAATAATTGCTCATCAATTTGTTGCAACGAACA
GGTCACTATCAGTCAAAATAAAATCATTATTTGCCATCCAGCTGATATCCCCTATAGTGAGTCGTATTAC
ATGGTCATAGCTGTTTCCTGGCAGCTCTGGCCCGTGTCTCAAAATCTCTGATGTTACATTGCACAAGATA
AAAATATATCATCATGCCTCCTCTAGACCAGCCAGGACAGAAATGCCTCGACTTCGCTGCTGCCCAAGGT
TGCCGGGTGACGCACACCGTGGAAACGGATGAAGGCACGAACCCAGTGGACATAAGCCTGTTCGGTTCGT
AAGCTGTAATGCAAGTAGCGTATGCGCTCACGCAACTGGTCCAGAACCTTGACCGAACGCAGCGGTGGTA
ACGGCGCAGTGGCGGTTTTCATGGCTTGTTATGACTGTTTTTTTGGGGTACAGTCTATGCCTCGGGCATC
CAAGCAGCAAGCGCGTTACGCCGTGGGTCGATGTTTGATGTTATGGAGCAGCAACGATGTTACGCAGCAG
GGCAGTCGCCCTAAAACAAAGTTAAACATCATGAGGGAAGCGGTGATCGCCGAAGTATCGACTCAACTAT
CAGAGGTAGTTGGCGTCATCGAGCGCCATCTCGAACCGACGTTGCTGGCCGTACATTTGTACGGCTCCGC
AGTGGATGGCGGCCTGAAGCCACACAGTGATATTGATTTGCTGGTTACGGTGACCGTAAGGCTTGATGAA
ACAACGCGGCGAGCTTTGATCAACGACCTTTTGGAAACTTCGGCTTCCCCTGGAGAGAGCGAGATTCTCC
GCGCTGTAGAAGTCACCATTGTTGTGCACGACGACATCATTCCGTGGCGTTATCCAGCTAAGCGCGAACT
GCAATTTGGAGAATGGCAGCGCAATGACATTCTTGCAGGTATCTTCGAGCCAGCCACGATCGACATTGAT
CTGGCTATCTTGCTGACAAAAGCAAGAGAACATAGCGTTGCCTTGGTAGGTCCAGCGGCGGAGGAACTCT
TTGATCCGGTTCCTGAACAGGATCTATTTGAGGCGCTAAATGAAACCTTAACGCTATGGAACTCGCCGCC
CGACTGGGCTGGCGATGAGCGAAATGTAGTGCTTACGTTGTCCCGCATTTGGTACAGCGCAGTAACCGGC
AAAATCGCGCCGAAGGATGTCGCTGCCGACTGGGCAATGGAGCGCCTGCCGGCCCAGTATCAGCCCGTCA
TACTTGAAGCTAGACAGGCTTATCTTGGACAAGAAGAAGATCGCTTGGCCTCGCGCGCAGATCAGTTGGA
AGAATTTGTCCACTACGTGAAAGGCGAGATCACCAAGGTAGTCGGCAAATAACCCTCGAGCCACCCATGA
CCAAAATCCCTTAACGTGAGTTACGCGTCGTTCCACTGAGCGTCAGACCCCGTAGAAAAGATCAAAGGAT
CTTCTTGAGATCCTTTTTTTCTGCGCGTAATCTGCTGCTTGCAAACAAAAAAACCACCG
