>Addgene plasmid #168882 | pEntry_SARS-CoV-2-ORF7a | depositor partial sequence | sequence record 327328 | gene-specific Insert sequence
AAAATTATTCTTTTCTTGGCACTGATAACACTCGCTACTTGTGAGCTTTATCACTACCAAGAGTGTGTTA
GAGGTACAACAGTACTTTTAAAAGAACCTTGCTCTTCTGGAACATACGAGGGCAATTCACCATTTCATCC
TCTAGCTGATAACAAATTTGCACTGACTTGCTTTAGCACTCAATTTGCTTTTGCTTGTCCTGACGGCGTA
AAACACGTCTATCAGTTACGTGCCAGATCAGTTTCACCTAAACTGTTCATCAGACAAGAGGAAGTTCAAG
AACTTTACTCTCCAATTTTTCTTATTGTTGCGGCAATAGTGTTTATAACACTTTGCTTCACACTCAAAAG
AAAGACAGAA
